>Addgene plasmid #135673 | pLenti-TRE-GFP-Blast | addgene full sequence | sequence record 327577 | Addgene NGS Result
TGGCACTTTTCGGGGAAATGTGCGCGGAACCCCTATTTGTTTATTTTTCTAAATACATTCAAATATGTAT
CCGCTCATGAGACAATAACCCTGATAAATGCTTCAATAATATTGAAAAAGGAAGAGTATGAGTATTCAAC
ATTTCCGTGTCGCCCTTATTCCCTTTTTTGCGGCATTTTGCCTTCCTGTTTTTGCTCACCCAGAAACGCT
GGTGAAAGTAAAAGATGCTGAAGATCAGTTGGGTGCACGAGTGGGTTACATCGAACTGGATCTCAACAGC
GGTAAGATCCTTGAGAGTTTTCGCCCCGAAGAACGTTTTCCAATGATGAGCACTTTTAAAGTTCTGCTAT
GTGGCGCGGTATTATCCCGTATTGACGCCGGGCAAGAGCAACTCGGTCGCCGCATACACTATTCTCAGAA
TGACTTGGTTGAGTACTCACCAGTCACAGAAAAGCATCTTACGGATGGCATGACAGTAAGAGAATTATGC
AGTGCTGCCATAACCATGAGTGATAACACTGCGGCCAACTTACTTCTGACAACGATCGGAGGACCGAAGG
AGCTAACCGCTTTTTTGCACAACATGGGGGATCATGTAACTCGCCTTGATCGTTGGGAACCGGAGCTGAA
TGAAGCCATACCAAACGACGAGCGTGACACCACGATGCCTGTAGCAATGGCAACAACGTTGCGCAAACTA
TTAACTGGCGAACTACTTACTCTAGCTTCCCGGCAACAATTAATAGACTGGATGGAGGCGGATAAAGTTG
CAGGACCACTTCTGCGCTCGGCCCTTCCGGCTGGCTGGTTTATTGCTGATAAATCTGGAGCCGGTGAGCG
TGGGTCTCGCGGTATCATTGCAGCACTGGGGCCAGATGGTAAGCCCTCCCGTATCGTAGTTATCTACACG
ACGGGGAGTCAGGCAACTATGGATGAACGAAATAGACAGATCGCTGAGATAGGTGCCTCACTGATTAAGC
ATTGGTAACTGTCAGACCAAGTTTACTCATATATACTTTAGATTGATTTAAAACTTCATTTTTAATTTAA
AAGGATCTAGGTGAAGATCCTTTTTGATAATCTCATGACCAAAATCCCTTAACGTGAGTTTTCGTTCCAC
TGAGCGTCAGACCCCGTAGAAAAGATCAAAGGATCTTCTTGAGATCCTTTTTTTCTGCGCGTAATCTGCT
GCTTGCAAACAAAAAAACCACCGCTACCAGCGGTGGTTTGTTTGCCGGATCAAGAGCTACCAACTCTTTT
TCCGAAGGTAACTGGCTTCAGCAGAGCGCAGATACCAAATACTGTTCTTCTAGTGTAGCCGTAGTTAGGC
CACCACTTCAAGAACTCTGTAGCACCGCCTACATACCTCGCTCTGCTAATCCTGTTACCAGTGGCTGCTG
CCAGTGGCGATAAGTCGTGTCTTACCGGGTTGGACTCAAGACGATAGTTACCGGATAAGGCGCAGCGGTC
GGGCTGAACGGGGGGTTCGTGCACACAGCCCAGCTTGGAGCGAACGACCTACACCGAACTGAGATACCTA
CAGCGTGAGCTATGAGAAAGCGCCACGCTTCCCGAAGGGAGAAAGGCGGACAGGTATCCGGTAAGCGGCA
GGGTCGGAACAGGAGAGCGCACGAGGGAGCTTCCAGGGGGAAACGCCTGGTATCTTTATAGTCCTGTCGG
GTTTCGCCACCTCTGACTTGAGCGTCGATTTTTGTGATGCTCGTCAGGGGGGCGGAGCCTATGGAAAAAC
GCCAGCAACGCGGCCTTTTTACGGTTCCTGGCCTTTTGCTGGCCTTTTGCTCACATGTTCTTTCCTGCGT
TATCCCCTGATTCTGTGGATAACCGTATTACCGCCTTTGAGTGAGCTGATACCGCTCGCCGCAGCCGAAC
GACCGAGCGCAGCGAGTCAGTGAGCGAGGAAGCGGAAGAGCGCCCAATACGCAAACCGCCTCTCCCCGCG
CGTTGGCCGATTCATTAATGCAGCTGGCACGACAGGTTTCCCGACTGGAAAGCGGGCAGTGAGCGCAACG
CAATTAATGTGAGTTAGCTCACTCATTAGGCACCCCAGGCTTTACACTTTATGCTTCCGGCTCGTATGTT
GTGTGGAATTGTGAGCGGATAACAATTTCACACAGGAAACAGCTATGACCATGATTACGCCAAGCGCGCA
ATTAACCCTCACTAAAGGGAACAAAAGCTGGAGCTGCAAGCTTAATGTAGTCTTATGCAATACTCTTGTA
GTCTTGCAACATGGTAACGATGAGTTAGCAACATGCCTTACAAGGAGAGAAAAAGCACCGTGCATGCCGA
TTGGTGGAAGTAAGGTGGTACGATCGTGCCTTATTAGGAAGGCAACAGACGGGTCTGACATGGATTGGAC
GAACCACTGAATTGCCGCATTGCAGAGATATTGTATTTAAGTGCCTAGCTCGATACATAAACGGGTCTCT
CTGGTTAGACCAGATCTGAGCCTGGGAGCTCTCTGGCTAACTAGGGAACCCACTGCTTAAGCCTCAATAA
AGCTTGCCTTGAGTGCTTCAAGTAGTGTGTGCCCGTCTGTTGTGTGACTCTGGTAACTAGAGATCCCTCA
GACCCTTTTAGTCAGTGTGGAAAATCTCTAGCAGTGGCGCCCGAACAGGGACTTGAAAGCGAAAGGGAAA
CCAGAGGAGCTCTCTCGACGCAGGACTCGGCTTGCTGAAGCGCGCACGGCAAGAGGCGAGGGGCGGCGAC
TGGTGAGTACGCCAAAAATTTTGACTAGCGGAGGCTAGAAGGAGAGAGATGGGTGCGAGAGCGTCAGTAT
TAAGCGGGGGAGAATTAGATCGCGATGGGAAAAAATTCGGTTAAGGCCAGGGGGAAAGAAAAAATATAAA
TTAAAACATATAGTATGGGCAAGCAGGGAGCTAGAACGATTCGCAGTTAATCCTGGCCTGTTAGAAACAT
CAGAAGGCTGTAGACAAATACTGGGACAGCTACAACCATCCCTTCAGACAGGATCAGAAGAACTTAGATC
ATTATATAATACAGTAGCAACCCTCTATTGTGTGCATCAAAGGATAGAGATAAAAGACACCAAGGAAGCT
TTAGACAAGATAGAGGAAGAGCAAAACAAAAGTAAGACCACCGCACAGCAAGCGGCCGCTGATCTTCAGA
CCTGGAGGAGGAGATATGAGGGACAATTGGAGAAGTGAATTATATAAATATAAAGTAGTAAAAATTGAAC
CATTAGGAGTAGCACCCACCAAGGCAAAGAGAAGAGTGGTGCAGAGAGAAAAAAGAGCAGTGGGAATAGG
AGCTTTGTTCCTTGGGTTCTTGGGAGCAGCAGGAAGCACTATGGGCGCAGCGTCAATGACGCTGACGGTA
CAGGCCAGACAATTATTGTCTGGTATAGTGCAGCAGCAGAACAATTTGCTGAGGGCTATTGAGGCGCAAC
AGCATCTGTTGCAACTCACAGTCTGGGGCATCAAGCAGCTCCAGGCAAGAATCCTGGCTGTGGAAAGATA
CCTAAAGGATCAACAGCTCCTGGGGATTTGGGGTTGCTCTGGAAAACTCATTTGCACCACTGCTGTGCCT
TGGAATGCTAGTTGGAGTAATAAATCTCTGGAACAGATTTGGAATCACACGACCTGGATGGAGTGGGACA
GAGAAATTAACAATTACACAAGCTTAATACACTCCTTAATTGAAGAATCGCAAAACCAGCAAGAAAAGAA
TGAACAAGAATTATTGGAATTAGATAAATGGGCAAGTTTGTGGAATTGGTTTAACATAACAAATTGGCTG
TGGTATATAAAATTATTCATAATGATAGTAGGAGGCTTGGTAGGTTTAAGAATAGTTTTTGCTGTACTTT
CTATAGTGAATAGAGTTAGGCAGGGATATTCACCATTATCGTTTCAGACCCACCTCCCAACCCCGAGGGG
ACCCGACAGGCCCGAAGGAATAGAAGAAGAAGGTGGAGAGAGAGACAGAGACAGATCCATTCGATTAGTG
AACGGATCTCGACGGTATCGGTTAACTTTTAAAAGAAAAGGGGGGATTGGGGGGTACAGTGCAGGGGAAA
GAATAGTAGACATAATAGCAACAGACATACAAACTAAAGAATTACAAAAACAAATTACAAAATTCAAAAT
TTTATCGATTCTAGATTCGAGTTTACTCCCTATCAGTGATAGAGAACGTATGAAGAGTTTACTCCCTATC
AGTGATAGAGAACGTATGCAGACTTTACTCCCTATCAGTGATAGAGAACGTATAAGGAGTTTACTCCCTA
TCAGTGATAGAGAACGTATGACCAGTTTACTCCCTATCAGTGATAGAGAACGTATCTACAGTTTACTCCC
TATCAGTGATAGAGAACGTATATCCAGTTTACTCCCTATCAGTGATAGAGAACGTATAAGCTTTAGGCGT
GTACGGTGGGCGCCTATAAAAGCAGAGCTCGTTTAGTGAACCGTCAGATCGCCTGGAGCAATTCCACAAC
ACTTTTGTCTTATACCAACTTTCCGTACCACTTCCTACCCTCGTAAAGTCGAGCTTGCGTTGGATCCACC
GGTCGCCACCATGGTGAGCAAGGGCGAGGAGCTGTTCACCGGGGTGGTGCCCATCCTGGTCGAGCTGGAC
GGCGACGTAAACGGCCACAAGTTCAGCGTGTCCGGCGAGGGCGAGGGCGATGCCACCTACGGCAAGCTGA
CCCTGAAGTTCATCTGCACCACCGGCAAGCTGCCCGTGCCCTGGCCCACCCTCGTGACCACCCTGACCTA
CGGCGTGCAGTGCTTCAGCCGCTACCCCGACCACATGAAGCAGCACGACTTCTTCAAGTCCGCCATGCCC
GAAGGCTACGTCCAGGAGCGCACCATCTTCTTCAAGGACGACGGCAACTACAAGACCCGCGCCGAGGTGA
AGTTCGAGGGCGACACCCTGGTGAACCGCATCGAGCTGAAGGGCATCGACTTCAAGGAGGACGGCAACAT
CCTGGGGCACAAGCTGGAGTACAACTACAACAGCCACAACGTCTATATCATGGCCGACAAGCAGAAGAAC
GGCATCAAGGTGAACTTCAAGATCCGCCACAACATCGAGGACGGCAGCGTGCAGCTCGCCGACCACTACC
AGCAGAACACCCCCATCGGCGACGGCCCCGTGCTGCTGCCCGACAACCACTACCTGAGCACCCAGTCCGC
CCTGAGCAAAGACCCCAACGAGAAGCGCGATCACATGGTCCTGCTGGAGTTCGTGACCGCCGCCGGGATC
ACTCTCGGCATGGACGAGCTGTACAAGTAAAGCGGCCGCGTCGACAATCAACCTCTGGATTACAAAATTT
GTGAAAGATTGACTGGTATTCTTAACTATGTTGCTCCTTTTACGCTATGTGGATACGCTGCTTTAATGCC
TTTGTATCATGCTATTGCTTCCCGTATGGCTTTCATTTTCTCCTCCTTGTATAAATCCTGGTTGCTGTCT
CTTTATGAGGAGTTGTGGCCCGTTGTCAGGCAACGTGGCGTGGTGTGCACTGTGTTTGCTGACGCAACCC
CCACTGGTTGGGGCATTGCCACCACCTGTCAGCTCCTTTCCGGGACTTTCGCTTTCCCCCTCCCTATTGC
CACGGCGGAACTCATCGCCGCCTGCCTTGCCCGCTGCTGGACAGGGGCTCGGCTGTTGGGCACTGACAAT
TCCGTGGTGTTGTCGGGGAAGCTGACGTCCTTTCCATGGCTGCTCGCCTGTGTTGCCACCTGGATTCTGC
GCGGGACGTCCTTCTGCTACGTCCCTTCGGCCCTCAATCCAGCGGACCTTCCTTCCCGCGGCCTGCTGCC
GGCTCTGCGGCCTCTTCCGCGTCTTCGCCTTCGCCCTCAGACGAGTCGGATCTCCCTTTGGGCCGCCTCC
CCGCCTGGAATTCTACCGGGTAGGGGAGGCGCTTTTCCCAAGGCAGTCTGGAGCATGCGCTTTAGCAGCC
CCGCTGGGCACTTGGCGCTACACAAGTGGCCTCTGGCCTCGCACACATTCCACATCCACCGGTAGGCGCC
AACCGGCTCCGTTCTTTGGTGGCCCCTTCGCGCCACCTTCTACTCCTCCCCTAGTCAGGAAGTTCCCCCC
CGCCCCGCAGCTCGCGTCGTGCAGGACGTGACAAATGGAAGTAGCACGTCTCACTAGTCTCGTGCAGATG
GACAGCACCGCTGAGCAATGGAAGCGGGTAGGCCTTTGGGGCAGCGGCCAATAGCAGCTTTGCTCCTTCG
CTTTCTGGGCTCAGAGGCTGGGAAGGGGTGGGTCCGGGGGCGGGCTCAGGGGCGGGCTCAGGGGCGGGGC
GGGCGCCCGAAGGTCCTCCGGAGGCCCGGCATTCTGCACGCTTCAAAAGCGCACGTCTGCCGCGCTGTTC
TCCTCTTCCTCATCTCCGGGCCTTTCGACCTGCAGCCCAAGCTTACCGCTAGCCCATGGCCAAGCCTTTG
TCTCAAGAAGAATCCACCCTCATTGAAAGAGCAACGGCTACAATCAACAGCATCCCCATCTCTGAAGACT
ACAGCGTCGCCAGCGCAGCTCTCTCTAGCGACGGCCGCATCTTCACTGGTGTCAATGTATATCATTTTAC
TGGGGGACCTTGTGCAGAACTCGTGGTGCTGGGCACTGCTGCTGCTGCGGCAGCTGGCAACCTGACTTGT
ATCGTCGCGATCGGAAATGAGAACAGGGGCATCTTGAGCCCCTGCGGACGGTGCCGACAGGTGCTTCTCG
ATCTGCATCCTGGGATCAAAGCCATAGTGAAGGACAGTGATGGACAGCCGACGGCAGTTGGGATTCGTGA
ATTGCTGCCCTCTGGTTATGTGTGGGAGGGCTAAGCTAGCCGCCCGCCCCACGACCCGCAGCGCCCGACC
GAAAGGAGCGCACGACCCCATGCATCTCGAGGGCCCGGTACCTTTAAGACCAATGACTTACAAGGCAGCT
GTAGATCTTAGCCACTTTTTAAAAGAAAAGGGGGGACTGGAAGGGCTAGCTCACTCCCAACGAAGACAAG
ATCTGCTTTTTGCTTGTACTGGGTCTCTCTGGTTAGACCAGATCTGAGCCTGGGAGCTCTCTGGCTAACT
AGGGAACCCACTGCTTAAGCCTCAATAAAGCTTGCCTTGAGTGCTTCAAGTAGTGTGTGCCCGTCTGTTG
TGTGACTCTGGTAACTAGAGATCCCTCAGACCCTTTTAGTCAGTGTGGAAAATCTCTAGCAGTAGTAGTT
CATGTCATCTTATTATTCAGTATTTATAACTTGCAAAGAAATGAATATCAGAGAGTGAGAGGAACTTGTT
TATTGCAGCTTATAATGGTTACAAATAAAGCAATAGCATCACAAATTTCACAAATAAAGCATTTTTTTCA
CTGCATTCTAGTTGTGGTTTGTCCAAACTCATCAATGTATCTTATCATGTCTGGCTCTAGCTATCCCGCC
CCTAACTCCGCCCATCCCGCCCCTAACTCCGCCCAGTTCCGCCCATTCTCCGCCCCATGGCTGACTAATT
TTTTTTATTTATGCAGAGGCCGAGGCCGCCTCGGCCTCTGAGCTATTCCAGAAGTAGTGAGGAGGCTTTT
TTGGAGGCCTAGGGACGTACCCAATTCGCCCTATAGTGAGTCGTATTACGCGCGCTCACTGGCCGTCGTT
TTACAACGTCGTGACTGGGAAAACCCTGGCGTTACCCAACTTAATCGCCTTGCAGCACATCCCCCTTTCG
CCAGCTGGCGTAATAGCGAAGAGGCCCGCACCGATCGCCCTTCCCAACAGTTGCGCAGCCTGAATGGCGA
ATGGG
[124 nt withheld, positions 7776-7899]
C
[91 nt withheld, positions 7901-7991]
A
[49 nt withheld, positions 7993-8041]
CCTTTGACGTTGGAGTCCACGTTCTTT
[37 nt withheld, positions 8069-8105]
ACCCTATCTCGGTCTATTCTTTTGATTTATAAGGGATTTTGCCGATTTCGGCCTATTGGTTAAAAAATGA
GCTGATTTAACAAAAATTTAACGCGAATTTTAACAAAATATTAACGCTTACAATTT
Features (pLannotate 1.2.2; 27 found; start..end, strand, type, name):
     23..127     +  promoter       AmpR promoter: bla
    128..988     +  CDS            AmpR: β-lactamase; bla; confers resistance to ampicillin, carbenicillin, and related antibiotics
   1159..1747    +  rep_origin     ori: high-copy-number ColE1/pMB1/pBR322/pUC origin of replication
   1930..2022    +  CDS            lacI (fragment): lac repressor; lacI; The lac repressor binds to the lac operator to inhibit transcription in E. coli. This inhibition can be relieved by adding lactose or isopropyl-β-D-thiogalactopyranoside (IPTG).
   2035..2056    +  protein_bind   CAP binding site: CAP binding activates transcription in the presence of cAMP. E. coli catabolite activator protein
   2071..2101    +  promoter       lac promoter: promoter for the E. coli lac operon
   2109..2125    +  protein_bind   lac operator: The lac repressor binds to the lac operator to inhibit transcription in E. coli. This inhibition can be relieved by adding lactose or isopropyl-β-D-thiogalactopyranoside (IPTG). lac repressor encoded by lacI
   2170..2188    +  promoter       T3 promoter: promoter for bacteriophage T3 RNA polymerase
   2216..2442    +  promoter       RSV promoter: Rous sarcoma virus enhancer/promoter
   2443..2623    +  LTR            5' LTR (truncated): truncated 5' long terminal repeat (LTR) from HIV-1
   2670..2795    +  misc_feature   HIV-1 Ψ: packaging signal of human immunodeficiency virus type 1
   2779..3142    +  CDS            HIV-1 gag (fragment): gag protein from human immunodeficiency virus 1; gag
   3288..3521    +  misc_feature   RRE: The Rev response element (RRE) of HIV-1 allows for Rev-dependent mRNA export from the nucleus to the cytoplasm.
   3898..3998    +  CDS            Rev (fragment): human immunodeficiency virus 1 (HIV-1) Rev protein; rev; enhances nuclear export of unspliced and incompletely spliced viral mRNAs
   4017..4133    +  misc_feature   cPPT/CTS: central polypurine tract and central termination sequence of HIV-1
   4149..4527    +  promoter       TRE3G promoter: 3rd-generation Tet-responsive promoter that can be activated by binding of Tet-On® 3G
   4561..5280    +  CDS            EGFP: the original enhanced GFP (Yang et al., 1996) mammalian codon-optimized
   5296..5884    +  misc_feature   WPRE: woodchuck hepatitis virus posttranscriptional regulatory element
   5898..6397    +  promoter       PGK promoter: mouse phosphoglycerate kinase 1 promoter
   6426..6824    +  CDS            BSD: blasticidin S deaminase; Aspergillus terreus BSD; confers resistance to blasticidin
   6898..7035    +  CDS            nef (fragment): NEF_HV1LA - Experimental evidence at protein level: Swiss-Prot protein existence level 1. Extracellular Nef protein targets CD4(+) T-lymphocytes for apoptosis by interacting with CXCR4 surface receptors. From Human immunodeficiency virus type 1 group M subtype B (isolate Lai) (HIV-1).
   7021..7201    +  LTR            5' LTR (truncated): truncated 5' long terminal repeat (LTR) from HIV-1
   7273..7394    +  polyA_signal   SV40 poly(A) signal: SV40 polyadenylation signal
   7434..7569    +  rep_origin     SV40 ori: SV40 origin of replication
   7590..7608    -  promoter       T7 promoter: promoter for bacteriophage T7 RNA polymerase
   7616..7771    +  CDS            lacZα (fragment): LacZα fragment of β-galactosidase; lacZ fragment
   7776..8204    +  rep_origin     f1 ori (sequence partly withheld): f1 bacteriophage origin of replication; arrow indicates direction of (+) strand synthesis
