[The description below was written by a language model from this plasmid's Addgene catalogue record and pLannotate feature annotations shown in this document.]
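Description:
pLenti-TRE-GFP-Blast is an 8.2 kb lentiviral transfer plasmid built on the p156RRL-sinPPT-CMV-GFP-PRE backbone, designed for doxycycline-inducible expression of GFP in mammalian cells with blasticidin selection. In bacteria it is maintained through a high-copy ColE1/pUC-type origin and an ampicillin resistance gene (β-lactamase). An f1 origin, an SV40 origin, T3 and T7 promoters, and remnants of lac and lacZα sequences are also present as leftovers of the cloning backbone.

The viral portion has an RSV promoter fused to a truncated HIV-1 5' LTR, which allows Tat-independent transcription of the genomic RNA in packaging cells. This is followed by the Ψ packaging signal with a partial gag sequence, the Rev response element for nuclear export of the unspliced genome, and the cPPT/CTS element that aids nuclear import and transduction. The payload sits downstream: a TRE3G Tet-responsive promoter drives EGFP, followed by a WPRE to enhance transcript stability and expression. A separate mouse PGK promoter constitutively drives the blasticidin S deaminase gene, so transduced cells can be selected regardless of induction state. The cassette ends at a second truncated LTR, annotated by the software as a 5' LTR but positioned as the 3' LTR, consistent with the "sin" (self-inactivating) backbone name, and an SV40 polyadenylation signal lies beyond it.

No Tet transactivator is annotated on the plasmid, so induction requires a Tet-On activator supplied separately in the target cells. According to the record, the construct serves as a GFP control for matched vectors that express other cDNAs from the same inducible system.
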