Addgene plasmid #135673: pLenti-TRE-GFP-Blast
Purpose: Dox-inducible expression (TRE promoter) of GFP cDNA (control for other cDNAs), Blasticidin selection
Depositing lab: Florian Karreth. Depositing organization: H. Lee Moffitt Cancer Center and Research Institute.
Backbone
  Vector backbone: p156RRL-sinPPT-CMV-GFP-PRE/Nhe I
  Vector type: Lentiviral
Growth in bacteria
  Bacterial resistance: Ampicillin, 100 μg/mL
  Growth temperature: 37°C
  Growth strain: NEB Stable
  Copy number: High Copy
Gene/Insert
  Gene/Insert name: GFP
  Species: Synthetic
  Cloning method: Gibson Cloning
Terms and licenses: Academic/Nonprofit Terms; Industry Terms: Not Available to Industry
How to cite: pLenti-TRE-GFP-Blast was a gift from Florian Karreth (Addgene plasmid # 135673 ; http://n2t.net/addgene:135673 ; RRID:Addgene_135673)
